>Addgene plasmid #153237 | pDGE671 | addgene full sequence | sequence record 309890 | Addgene NGS Result
TTCCTGGCGTTTTCTTGTCGCGTGTTTTAGTCGCATAAAGTAGAATACTTGCGACTAGAACCGGAGACAT
TACGCCATGAACAAGAGCGCCGCCGCTGGCCTGCTGGGCTATGCCCGCGTCAGCACCGACGACCAGGACT
TGACCAACCAACGGGCCGAACTGCACGCGGCCGGCTGCACCAAGCTGTTTTCCGAGAAGATCACCGGCAC
CAGGCGCGACCGCCCGGAGCTGGCCAGGATGCTTGACCACCTACGCCCTGGCGACGTTGTGACAGTGACC
AGGCTAGACCGCCTGGCCCGCAGCACCCGCGACCTACTGGACATTGCCGAGAGCATCCAGGAGGCCGGCG
CGGGCCTGCGTAGCCTGGCAGAGCCGTGGGCCGACACCACCACGCCGGCCGGCCGCATGGTGTTGACCGT
GTTCGCCGGCATTGCCGAGTTCGAGCGTTCCCTAATCATCGACCGCACCCGGAGCGGGCGCGAGGCCGCC
AAGGCCCGAGGCGTGAAGTTTGGCCCCCGCCCTACCCTCACCCCGGCACAGATCGCGCACGCCCGCGAGC
TGATCGACCAGGAAGGCCGCACCGTGAAAGAGGCGGCTGCACTGCTTGGCGTGCATCGCTCGACCCTGTA
CCGCGCACTTGAGCGCAGCGAGGAAGTGACGCCCACCGAGGCCAGGCGGCGCGGTGCCTTCCGTGAGGAC
GCATTGACCGAGGCCGACGCCCTGGCGGCCGCCGAGAATGAACGCCAAGAGGAACAAGCATGAAACCGCA
CCAGGACGGCCAGGACGAACCGTTTTTCATTACCGAAGAGATCGAGGCGGAGATGATCGCGGCCGGGTAC
GTGTTCGAGCCGCCCGCGCACGTCTCAACCGTGCGGCTGCATGAAATCCTGGCCGGTTTGTCTGATGCCA
AGCTGGCGGCCTGGCCGGCCAGCTTGGCCGCTGAAGAAACCGAGCGCCGCCGTCTAAAAAGGTGATGTGT
ATTTGAGTAAAACAGCTTGCGTCATGCGGTCGCTGCGTATATGATGCGATGAGTAAATAAACAAATACGC
AAGGGGAACGCATGAAGGTTATCGCTGTACTTAACCAGAAAGGCGGGTCAGGCAAGACGACCATCGCAAC
CCATCTAGCCCGCGCCCTGCAACTCGCCGGGGCCGATGTTCTGTTAGTCGATTCCGATCCCCAGGGCAGT
GCCCGCGATTGGGCGGCCGTGCGGGAAGATCAACCGCTAACCGTTGTCGGCATCGACCGCCCGACGATTG
ACCGCGACGTGAAGGCCATCGGCCGGCGCGACTTCGTAGTGATCGACGGAGCGCCCCAGGCGGCGGACTT
GGCTGTGTCCGCGATCAAGGCAGCCGACTTCGTGCTGATTCCGGTGCAGCCAAGCCCTTACGACATATGG
GCCACCGCCGACCTGGTGGAGCTGGTTAAGCAGCGCATTGAGGTCACGGATGGAAGGCTACAAGCGGCCT
TTGTAGTGTCGCGGGCGATCAAAGGCACGCGCATCGGCGGTGAGGTTGCCGAGGCGCTGGCCGGGTACGA
GCTGCCCATTCTTGAGTCCCGTATCACGCAGCGCGTGAGCTACCCAGGCACTGCCGCCGCCGGCACAACC
GTTCTTGAATCAGAACCCGAGGGCGACGCTGCCCGCGAGGTCCAGGCGCTGGCCGCTGAAATTAAATCAA
AACTCATTTGAGTTAATGAGGTAAAGAGAAAATGAGCAAAAGCACAAACACGCTAAGTGCCGGCCGTCCG
AGCGCACGCAGCAGCAAGGCTGCAACGTTGGCCAGCCTGGCAGACACGCCAGCCATGAAGCGGGTCAACT
TTCAGTTGCCGGCGGAGGATCACACCAAGCTGAAGATGTACGCGGTACGCCAAGGCAAGACCATTACCGA
GCTGCTATCTGAATACATCGCGCAGCTACCAGAGTAAATGAGCAAATGAATAAATGAGTAGATGAATTTT
AGCGGCTAAAGGAGGCGGCATGGAAAATCAAGAACAACCAGGCACCGACGCCGTGGAATGCCCCATGTGT
GGAGGAACGGGCGGTTGGCCAGGCGTAAGCGGCTGGGTTGTCTGCCGGCCCTGCAATGGCACTGGAACCC
CCAAGCCCGAGGAATCGGCGTGAGCGGTCGCAAACCATCCGGCCCGGTACAAATCGGCGCGGCGCTGGGT
GATGACCTGGTGGAGAAGTTGAAGGCCGCGCAGGCCGCCCAGCGGCAACGCATCGAGGCAGAAGCACGCC
CCGGTGAATCGTGGCAAGCGGCCGCTGATCGAATCCGCAAAGAATCCCGGCAACCGCCGGCAGCCGGTGC
GCCGTCGATTAGGAAGCCGCCCAAGGGCGACGAGCAACCAGATTTTTTCGTTCCGATGCTCTATGACGTG
GGCACCCGCGATAGTCGCAGCATCATGGACGTGGCCGTTTTCCGTCTGTCGAAGCGTGACCGACGAGCTG
GCGAGGTGATCCGCTACGAGCTTCCAGACGGGCACGTAGAGGTTTCCGCAGGGCCGGCCGGCATGGCCAG
TGTGTGGGATTACGACCTGGTACTGATGGCGGTTTCCCATCTAACCGAATCCATGAACCGATACCGGGAA
GGGAAGGGAGACAAGCCCGGCCGCGTGTTCCGTCCACACGTTGCGGACGTACTCAAGTTCTGCCGGCGAG
CCGATGGCGGAAAGCAGAAAGACGACCTGGTAGAAACCTGCATTCGGTTAAACACCACGCACGTTGCCAT
GCAGCGTACGAAGAAGGCCAAGAACGGCCGCCTGGTGACGGTATCCGAGGGTGAAGCCTTGATTAGCCGC
TACAAGATCGTAAAGAGCGAAACCGGGCGGCCGGAGTACATCGAGATCGAGCTAGCTGATTGGATGTACC
GCGAGATCACAGAAGGCAAGAACCCGGACGTGCTGACGGTTCACCCCGATTACTTTTTGATCGATCCCGG
CATCGGCCGTTTTCTCTACCGCCTGGCACGCCGCGCCGCAGGCAAGGCAGAAGCCAGATGGTTGTTCAAG
ACGATCTACGAACGCAGTGGCAGCGCCGGAGAGTTCAAGAAGTTCTGTTTCACCGTGCGCAAGCTGATCG
GGTCAAATGACCTGCCGGAGTACGATTTGAAGGAGGAGGCGGGGCAGGCTGGCCCGATCCTAGTCATGCG
CTACCGCAACCTGATCGAGGGCGAAGCATCCGCCGGTTCCTAATGTACGGAGCAGATGCTAGGGCAAATT
GCCCTAGCAGGGGAAAAAGGTCGAAAAGGTGTCTTTCCTGTGGATAGCACGTACATTGGGAACCCAAAGC
CGTACATTGGGAACCGGAACCCGTACATTGGGAACCCAAAGCCGTACATTGGGAACCGGTCACACATGTA
AGTGACTGATATAAAAGAGAAAAAAGGCGATTTTTCCGCCTAAAACTCTTTAAAACTTATTAAAACTCTT
AAAACCCGCCTGGCCTGTGCATAACTGTCTGGCCAGCGCACAGCCGAAGAGCTGCAAAAAGCGCCTACCC
TTCGGTCGCTGCGCTCCCTACGCCCCGCCGCTTCGCGTCGGCCTATCGCGGCCGCTGGCCGCTCAAAAAT
GGCTGGCCTACGGCCAGGCAATCTACCAGGGCGCGGACAAGCCGCGCCGTCGCCACTCGACCGCCGGCGC
CCACATCAAGGCACCCTGCCTCGCGCGTTTCGGTGATGACGGTGAAAACCTCTGACACATGCAGCTCCCG
GAGACGGTCACAGCTTGTCTGTAAGCGGATGCCGGGAGCAGACAAGCCCGTCAGGGCGCGTCAGCGGGTG
TTGGCGGGTGTCGGGGCGCAGCCATGACCCAGTCACGTAGCGATAGCGGAGTGTATACTGGCTTAACTAT
GCGGCATCAGAGCAGATTGTACTGAGAGTGCACCATATGCGGTGTGAAATACCGCACAGATGCGTAAGGA
GAAAATACCGCATAAGGCGCTCTTCCGCTTCCTCGCTCACTGACTCGCTGCGCTCGGTCGTTCGGCTGCG
GCGAGCGGTATCAGCTCACTCAAAGGCGGTAATACGGTTATCCACAGAATCAGGGGATAACGCAGGAAAG
AACATGTGAGCAAAAGGCCAGCAAAAGGCCAGGAACCGTAAAAAGGCCGCGTTGCTGGCGTTTTTCCATA
GGCTCCGCCCCCCTGACGAGCATCACAAAAATCGACGCTCAAGTCAGAGGTGGCGAAACCCGACAGGACT
ATAAAGATACCAGGCGTTTCCCCCTGGAAGCTCCCTCGTGCGCTCTCCTGTTCCGACCCTGCCGCTTACC
GGATACCTGTCCGCCTTTCTCCCTTCGGGAAGCGTGGCGCTTTCTCATAGCTCACGCTGTAGGTATCTCA
GTTCGGTGTAGGTCGTTCGCTCCAAGCTGGGCTGTGTGCACGAACCCCCCGTTCAGCCCGACCGCTGCGC
CTTATCCGGTAACTATCGTCTTGAGTCCAACCCGGTAAGACACGACTTATCGCCACTGGCAGCAGCCACT
GGTAACAGGATTAGCAGAGCGAGGTATGTAGGCGGTGCTACAGAGTTCTTGAAGTGGTGGCCTAACTACG
GCTACACTAGAAGGACAGTATTTGGTATCTGCGCTCTGCTGAAGCCAGTTACCTTCGGAAAAAGAGTTGG
TAGCTCTTGATCCGGCAAACAAACCACCGCTGGTAGCGGTGGTTTTTTTGTTTGCAAGCAGCAGATTACG
CGCAGAAAAAAAGGATCTCAAGAAGATCCTTTGATCTTTTCTACGGGGTCTGACGCTCAGTGGAACGAAA
ACTCACGTTAAGGGATTTTGGTCATGCATGATATATCTCCCAATTTGTGTAGGGCTTATTATGCACGCTT
AAAAATAATAAAAGCAGACTTGACCTGATAGTTTGGCTGTGAGCAATTATGTGCTTAGTGCATCTAACGC
TTGAGTTAAGCCGCGCCGCGAAGCGGCGTCGGCTTGAACGAATTTCTAGCTAGACATTATTTGCCGACTA
CCTTGGTGATCTCGCCTTTCACGTAGTGGACAAATTCTTCCAACTGATCTGCGCACGAGGCCAAGCGATC
TTCTTCTTGTCCAAGATAAGCCTGTCTAGCTTCAAGTATGACGGGCTGATACTGGGCCGGCAGGCGCTCC
ATTGCCCAGTCGGCAGCGACATCCTTCGGCGCGATTTTGCCGGTTACTGCGCTGTACCAAATGCGGGACA
ACGTAAGCACTACATTTCGCTCATCGCCAGCCCAGTCGGGCGGCGAGTTCCATAGCGTTAAGGTTTCATT
TAGCGCCTCAAATAGATCCTGTTCAGGAACCGGATCAAAGAGTTCCTCCGCCGCTGGACCTACCAAGGCA
ACGCTATGTTCTCTTGCTTTTGTCAGCAAGATAGCCAGATCAATGTCGATCGTGGCTGGCTCGAAGATAC
CTGCAAGAATGTCATTGCGCTGCCATTCTCCAAATTGCAGTTCGCGCTTAGCTGGATAACGCCACGGAAT
GATGTCGTCGTGCACAACAATGGTGACTTCTACAGCGCGGAGAATCTCGCTCTCTCCAGGGGAAGCCGAA
GTTTCCAAAAGGTCGTTGATCAAAGCTCGCCGCGTTGTTTCATCAAGCCTTACGGTCACCGTAACCAGCA
AATCAATATCACTGTGTGGCTTCAGGCCGCCATCCACTGCGGAGCCGTACAAATGTACGGCCAGCAACGT
CGGTTCGAGATGGCGCTCGATGACGCCAACTACCTCTGATAGTTGAGTCGATACTTCGGCGATCACCGCT
TCCCCCATGATGTTTAACTTTGTTTTAGGGCGACTGCCCTGCTGCGTAACATCGTTGCTGCTCCATAACA
TCAAACATCGACCCACGGCGTAACGCGCTTGCTGCTTGGATGCCCGAGGCATAGACTGTACCCCAAAAAA
ACAGTCATAACAAGCCATGAAAACCGCCACTGCGCCGTTACCACCGCTGCGTTCGGTCAAGGTTCTGGAC
CAGTTGCGTGAGCGCATACGCTACTTGCATTACAGCTTACGAACCGAACAGGCTTATGTCCACTGGGTTC
GTGCCCGAATTGATCACAGGCAGCAACGCTCTGTCATCGTTACAATCAGCATGCTACCCTCCGCGAGATC
ATCCGTGTTTAAAACCCGGCAGCTTAGTTGCCGTTCTTCCGAATAGCATCGGTAACATGAGCAAAGTCTG
CCGCCTTACAACGGCTCTCCCGCTGACGCCGTCCCGGACTGATGGGCTGCCTGTATCGAGTGGTGATTTT
GTGCCGAGCTGCCGGTCGGGGAGCTGTTGGCTGGCTGGTGGCAGGATATATTGTGGTGTAAACAAATTGA
CGCTTAGACAACTTAATAACACATTGCGGATCCCTCGGTCACATGTGCATCCTCCACAAGCGTCGATCTA
GTAACATAGATGACACCGCGCGCGATAATTTATCCTAGTTTGCGCGCTATATTTTGTTTTCTATCGCGTA
TTAAATGTATAATTGCGGGACTCTAATCATAAAAACCCATCTCATAAATAACGTCATGCATTACATGTTA
ATTATTACATGCTTAACGTAATTCAACAGAAATTATATGATAATCATCGCAAGACCGGCAACAGGATTCA
ATCTTAAGAAACTTTATTGCCAAATGTTTGAACGATCTGCTTGACAAGCTCAGAAGAACTCGTCAAGAAG
GCGATAGAAGGCGATGCGCTGCGAATCGGGAGCGGCGATACCGTAAAGCACGAGGAAGCGGTCAGCCCAT
TCGCCGCCAAGCTCTTCAGCAATATCACGGGTAGCCAACGCTATGTCCTGATAGCGGTCCGCCACACCCA
GCCGGCCACAGTCGATGAATCCAGAAAAGCGGCCATTTTCCACCATGATATTCGGCAAGCAGGCATCGCC
ATGGGTCACGACGAGATCATCGCCGTCGGGCATGCGCGCCTTGAGCCTGGCGAACAGTTCGGCTGGCGCG
AGCCCCTGATGCTCTTCGTCCAGATCATCCTGATCGACAAGACCGGCTTCCATCCGAGTACGTGCTCGCT
CGATGCGATGTTTCGCTTGGTGGTCGAATGGGCAGGTAGCCGGATCAAGCGTATGCAGCCGCCGCATTGC
ATCAGCCATGATGGATACTTTCTCGGCAGGAGCAAGGTGAGATGACAGGAGATCCTGCCCCGGCACTTCG
CCCAATAGCAGCCAGTCCCTTCCCGCTTCAGTGACAACGTCGAGCACAGCTGCGCAAGGAACGCCCGTCG
TGGCCAGCCACGATAGCCGCGCTGCCTCGTCCTGCAGTTCATTCAGGGCACCGGACAGGTCGGTCTTGAC
AAAAAGAACCGGGCGCCCCTGCGCTGACAGCCGGAACACGGCGGCATCAGAGCAGCCGATTGTCTGTTGT
GCCCAGTCATAGCCGAATAGCCTCTCCACCCAAGCGGCCGGAGAACCTGCGTGCAATCCATCTTGTTCAA
TCATTGTAATTGTAAATAGTAATTGTAATGTTGTTTGTTGTTTGTTGTTGTTGGTAATTGTTGTAAAAAT
ACAGTATGAGAGTGAATATGAGACTCTAATTGGATACCGAGGGGAATTTATGGAACGTCAGTGGAGCATT
TTTGACAAGAAATATTTGCTAGCTGATAGTGACCTTAGGCGACTTTTGAACGCGCAATAATGGTTTCTGA
CGTATGTGCTTAGCTCATTAAACTCCAGAAACCCGCGGCTGAGTGGCTCCTTCAACGTTGCGGTTCTGTC
AGTTCCAAACGTAAAACGGCTTGTCCCGCGTCATCGGCGGGGGTCATAACGTGACTCCCTTAATTCTCCG
CTCTCCGCATGCGAATTCTCTGAGCGGTACACTGCCAGATGAAGCCGAAGGAGTACTTTAATATACTAGG
TCTGGCGATATGATCAATTTGAAAATATAGAGTCATAACTGTAGAAATGGAATCAGATTCCATTACAAAA
AGAGATAAATCTCAACTTTAAATTTTTTCAGGAAGAAAAAAATGTTTCTTCTAATCTTCGTGTTTTACTG
GCCTTCTCATAAAATGGTTTGATATAAAAGAAAATTAAATAAGAAAAAGAGAAAACAAAAGGCTAGCCAG
AGAGAGGAGAAAATATATAATAATATAACTTAGTTTATTCATCTCATAATCTCTGCATTTTGCAAGGAGA
TCGAAACTGAGCAAAACATACACAAACAGAGAAATAAAATATAGGGTACAAACAATATCAATAGCTTAGA
CAACATGAAGCTACAAAAGAACTTCGCCTCCTGTGGGGCTTATTATTTACTCTTTTTTTTTTCTTATTCT
TCGTCTTTTCTCATTGCCTCTCGAAATTGGAAAAAGCCTTTCTTTTAGCTCAACATTCTGCTTTTCCAAG
CTCATTTGTACAGCTCGTCCATGCCATTAAGTTTGTGCCCCAGTTTGCTAGGGAGGTCGCAGTATCTGGC
CACAGCCACCTCGTGCTGCTCGACGTAGGTTTCTTTGTCGGCCTCCTTGATTCTTTCCAGTCTGTGGTCC
ACATAGTAGACGCCGGGCATCTTGAGGTTCTTAGCGGGTTTCTTGGATCTGTATGTGGTCTTGAAGTTGC
AGATCAGGTGGCCCCCGCCCACGAGCTTCAGGGCCATGTCGGTTCTGCCTTCCAGGCCGCCGTCAGCGGG
GTACAGCATCTCGGTGTTGGCCTCCCAGCCGAGTGTTTTCTTCTGCATCACAGGGCCGTTGGATGGGAAG
TTCACCCCTCTGATCTTGACGTTGTAGATGAGGCAGCCGTCCTGGAGGCTGGTGTCCTGGGTAGCGGTCA
GCACGCCCCCGTCCTCGTATGTGGTGACTCTCTCCCATGTGAAGCCCTCAGGGAAGGACTGCTTAAAGAA
GTCGGGGATGCCCTGGGTGTGGTTGATGAAGGTTCTGCTGCCGTACATGAAGCTGGTAGCCAGGATGTCG
AAGGCGAAGGGGAGAGGGCCGCCCTCGACCACCTTGATTCTCATGGTCTGGGTGCCCTCGTAGGGCTTGC
CTTCGCCCTCGGATGTGCACTTGAAGTGGTGGTTGTTCACGGTGCCCTCCATGTACAGCTTCATGTGCAT
GTTCTCCTTAATCAGCTCTTCGCCCTTAGACACGGCAGCCGAAGCTTTGTACAGCTCGTCCATGCCATTA
AGTTTGTGCCCCAGTTTGCTAGGGAGGTCGCAGTATCTGGCCACAGCCACCTCGTGCTGCTCGACGTAGG
TTTCTTTGTCGGCCTCCTTGATTCTTTCCAGTCTGTGGTCCACATAGTAGACGCCGGGCATCTTGAGGTT
CTTAGCGGGTTTCTTGGATCTGTATGTGGTCTTGAAGTTGCAGATCAGGTGGCCCCCGCCCACGAGCTTC
AGGGCCATGTCGGTTCTGCCTTCCAGGCCGCCGTCAGCGGGGTACAGCATCTCGGTGTTGGCCTCCCAGC
CGAGTGTTTTCTTCTGCATCACAGGGCCGTTGGATGGGAAGTTCACCCCTCTGATCTTGACGTTGTAGAT
GAGGCAGCCGTCCTGGAGGCTGGTGTCCTGGGTAGCGGTCAGCACGCCCCCGTCCTCGTATGTGGTGACT
CTCTCCCATGTGAAGCCCTCAGGGAAGGACTGCTTAAAGAAGTCGGGGATGCCCTGGGTGTGGTTGATGA
AGGTTCTGCTGCCGTACATGAAGCTGGTAGCCAGGATGTCGAAGGCGAAGGGGAGAGGGCCGCCCTCGAC
CACCTTGATTCTCATGGTCTGGGTGCCCTCGTAGGGCTTGCCTTCGCCCTCGGATGTGCACTTGAAGTGG
TGGTTGTTCACGGTGCCCTCCATGTACAGCTTCATGTGCATGTTCTCCTTAATCAGCTCTTCGCCCTTAG
ACACCATTTTTGCTATTTGTGTATGTTTTCTTGTTTTGGTTTGAGTGAAGAGTGTAGTGAAGGGTTGGTT
TGTATTTATAGGTGAGAAAGGAGATTTGCATGGCAATCACGTGTAAGAATGCATGCATGCATGAGTGTGT
GTGGAGAGAGAGAGATGCTCTTACGTTGTTGTCGGGATTATGTGTTGGAAAAGAGTGACAAGTGACGAAC
AAAACAATACCACTCATCATAGCTCCGCTTATGCATGCTATGTGTGATTTGTAGCTCTTGTTCTGACATG
ACACTATGAACAATTTTTTAAAAAGAAGGTTAAACTTTTATTTAAATAAAAACCCTATGTTAATTTGGTT
TCAATCGAGTAAGATGAGAAGTCAATCTTTTGATGGTAGCTAGTGATGTTGGAAATATAGTTGTGCCAGC
TTAATCTGAAATTTAGAATATAATTTTATAAGAGTATCTATCAATATATATATTAACGGGTCACTCACGA
ACAATGCATGTAAGAAATTTTTATGAGGGATATATATGTTAAGAAAATACCGAATTATATGTGTACGTAT
ACACACATAATTAGAGGTGTCAAAATACATCAAAACTCGTGGTTAAGGGTTTACCAAAAAAATTATAACT
CAAACCGTGAAGTAGGAGTAAAAGAAATTACCAAAACCATGTTTTGACATAAAATTGAAAACAGAGCGAT
GAAGAGAATAAGAAGATGATACGTACAAAATCTTACGAGTTATGAATATCGAGAGTTTTACACCAACAAA
TCAAAAACCAAAATCGAGAGTTCGTACGTCTCGACTAAATCAAAGCTAGCAATTCTTAGCTATGTTTTTC
ATTTCAAAGAGTTACCAATAWRAAAAAAAAAAAAAAAAAAAAARAGTTACCACTATGAATTACTCAAAGA
GTAAACAATATGAATAATACAAATCCGATCGATATCACTGATCAAGAAACACATTATATTCTAACTTTCT
AACCACGGTTAGCTTGAACCAAACTAAACCTTCTCAACACCAGAGCAATGGCCTTACATAAATTCTCATC
AGAAAATGGTCGACCAGCTGTTAACCAGAACTAATTGTATTCACAGAACAACATCAACACGTTTTTTTTA
TAAAGACATTTGATCGGTACGTTTTACACTCTTGGCCAAAATGGCTAGCACTTTTTTACCACAATTGTAA
GCGACTATCGATCAAACCGATCATGTAATGTAAAATTTCGTTTTTGAACTTCGCTTCCAATGGATCATCT
AATTTAAAATTAAAATTTGGCATGTCTCTTCCACTTGATGCCGTGCAATTTCTTGAGCCCAAAAAATAGA
TATTAACACGCATGCGGTGGGGCGGTGGTAACTAGACTATGGCGTAAATTCACACATGCATAATGCTTCA
TTCTCATAGCGAATAAATTTTCTTCGTGTTGGGTCACTAATTGGATCTGTGCTTTGGTTTTGTGTTTTAT
CCATGGTGTTGTGTTCCTTGATTATATCATATGGATAAATGTTTAATACTTGATAGTTGATCAGATGATA
TAGAACTAGTTGCAAATCTATCATCTTGAATGAAAACACACCGTCTGTTAGACTCGCAAATTTATCTTCT
CCCCATGGGAATTCGTAAAGCGGTCCTGCTGAGCCTCGACATGTTGTCGCAAAATTCGCCCTGGACCCGC
CCAACGATTTGTCGTCACTGTCAAGGTTTGACCTGCACTTCATTTGGGGCCCACATACACCAAAAAAATG
CTGCATAATTCTCGGGGCAGCAAGTCGGTTACCCGGCCGCCGTGCTGGACCGGGTTGAATGGTGCCCGTA
ACTTTCGGTAGAGCGGACGGCCAATACTCAACTTCAAGGAATCTCACCCATGCGCGCCGGCGGGGAACCG
GAGTTCCCTTCAGTGAGCGTTATTAGTTCGCCGCTCGGTGTGTCGTAGATACTAGCCCCTGGGGCACTTT
TGAAATTTGAATAAGATTTATGTAATCAGTCTTTTAGGTTTGACCGGTTCTGCCGCTTTTTTTAAAATTG
GATTTGTAATAATAAAACGCAATTGTTTGTTATTGTGGCGCTCTATCATAGATGTCGCTATAAACCTATT
CAGCACAATATATTGTTTTCATTTTAATATTGTACATATAAGTAGTAGGGTACAATCAGTAAATTGAACG
GAGAATATTATTCATAAAAATACGATAGTAACGGGTGATATATTCATTAGAATGAACCGAAACCGGCGGT
AAGGATCTGAGCTACACATGCTCAGGTTTTTTACAACGTGCACAACAGAATTGAAAGCAAATATCATGCG
ATCATAGGCTTCTCGCATATCTCATTAAAGCAGGACAAGCCTACATTTGTTCTTTCCAAATTTTGGCAAT
ATCTTGTGCAACATTAGTGGCATCTATAGAAGCACCAAACAGTCCTATTCCTGTAAATCCAACTGCATAC
AGACCATCCTCCCCCTTCCAACCATTTGGGAATGGGCTTTTTGGACATCCCTCCCTTGAAAACAATTCAC
TCTCCTGTATCAGTAAAATTCTCATTAGACCAAATTTCGAAGGGGGCTATTATAGAACGAGAGAAAGTTG
CTCAGATGGTAAAGAGCCCCTTATTCCCAATCTTAAGATTGTGAGTTCGAGTTATCAAAAGAACAAAAAG
GTATGAGGAAAGGGTAAAAGAAAAAAGACGGTTATAGTGAATTCTAACTAATTAATAACTCAAAGGAAAG
AATCCACAGGATAATGAGATACCAACTTACATGAATGTAACAAGAATCCATAAATAATTACTACATTCAT
TAAGAGTTCATTTGACTAAATCATCCTTTATAGTTGAAGGAGCTTTTATCATACTTAGTACTATATATAA
TTTATGATTAAACACCAATTTAATTAGGCATAGAAATAAAACTTGTGTATTTCCTTACCATTAACCAAGA
AGTTACATTGCTGGTATAACCAGTTGCCAAGATAACAGAGTCGATCTCTAGAATTTGTCCATTAACAAAT
TCTACTTTTCCTTGAGTAAATTTCTTGATTGCTGGAACTATGTTTATTTCCTCAGGGAAATTACGACCCT
GTACCTGAAAGATTAACAAAACTAGATGATATCATTCATGTGTGAATATAATATATTCATGCGAGCAAAT
GAAAGATACAAGATCACTTTCTAGTGTTACTTGAAAAATAATACTTATTGAATATAAAACTTACCGAGCT
TCGAACTACCATGAATGGATTTGCATTATGTTGGGAAAGATCAAGTGAGATATCGATCCCGGAATTGCCA
CAGCCAACCGCCAGCACATTTTCTCCAGTATAGTATTCCCCAGTCTTGTACTCACAAGCATGAATAACCT
GGCCACCAAAATCTTGCAATCCTTCGAATTCGGGCACTATCATCTCAGCATTCTCTCCTGTGGCCACAAT
AAGCCACTTACACATGTATTCAGAGGTTGAACCATTGATTTCAGAAACTGTTTTCACCTTCCATAAACCA
CATGTCTCATCATATCCAGCTAAGTTTACTGACTCGTTGAGTTGTGGTTTGATCTCGAAATGCTTTGCAT
AAGATACGAGGTAGCTGATGAATTGGTTTTTGGTTGGATACTCTGGAAAGTCTGGTGGAAATGGCAAGCC
AGGCAATTCGCAGTATTGTCGTGGCACGTTAAGCCTAAGCCGATCGTAGGTCTTGTGTTGCCACAGAGAA
GCAATGCAGTCCGCGCGTTCAATGATTACATACGGAACACTGTATTGCTTAAGGACAGCAGCAGTAGCCA
GGCCTGAAGGGCCAGCTCCAACAATAAGAGGACCATTTACTTGTATGCATTTAGCAGCACAAGAGGATTT
TTTTGGTTCAAGTGCATCAACAGTTAGAGGTGAACAAGAATTAAAGCAATTCTGATTCATCATTAAATAT
ATGTGCAACTAGGACTACTTGTGTTTTGATAGATTTAGCGGGTGACAAGAACAAGAGGAGAAAAGAGAAA
GGGGATGATAACTTGAAGTTGTGAGGATGGTTAGGTTTATATAATAAAATTGGTCAGGCAAACGTGTTCA
TTGTTTAACCAGGGTGTGCAAATTGTGGTTTAACCCATAAACTGAACCAGAAATGGTTAATCTATCGGTT
AAACGGTTTTATTGTTTTTTTTTTTTTTTNGATATATTGATCTTTCAGTTCAATGATTAGTTCTTTGAGT
TTACTTGCATACTAATTTCATATTTCCCTTGCATAAGTTTCGTTAGCTTGACTATGATATATTAGAGTTT
GCTATAAGGGAAAAGATATACAAATGTATCGTTGTATCTGTGGTAAAAAGCAAGTACAATCTAATGTGTC
ATGTATCATTCGCATTTCAAAGTAAAACTAAGGAGTTTAGTCTAGGTTGATATTAATAGACTGTTGTTTT
GCATTAATTCTTTGTTGCGGTTGGCAGTACCAAGCGTTGGTAAGGGAAATGATTGAATTCTATTTTACTT
GATATTTTTTTCTAGTTGGAAACTCAGGAACAAATGTTTTCTTACTAGAAAAAATAATTAGAAACAAAAG
CAGCATATGAGGAATCTTCAAATACATGTGAATTAGAACTCTTGACACCAAAAGTTTCAACGCAACAAGG
AGATGAGCAAATGTGATCTCCACATTTGCTTCCTATATCACTCTCTCATTACAAGCAGCAAACCACAACA
AAAAATTTCGCCTATGATAAAGTATGCTTGATTTCACTCCACAAGGCATCCCAAAGATGTTGATCTAGCC
GTCACTCTAAGCCACCAAACACAGACACCATTAATTTATCATGATACTTTTCTGGATAAATTCTGAAAAC
CAGAGCCAAGACACATGAGATTGACAGTTCCTGTGGAGGCATCAGGTTTCATGACAAACTTAACACCCAA
AAAATCTCTGATGTGCCTTAATGCTGCTCCGAGCTCGAATTCTAGTAGCGTTGTCAATCAATTGGCAAGT
CATAAAATGCATTAAAAAATATTTTCATACTCAACTACAAATCCATGAGTATAACTATAATTATAAAGCA
ATGATTAGAATCTGACAAGGATTCTGGAAAATTACATAAAGGAAAGTTCATAAATGTCTAAAACACAAGA
GGACATACTTGTATTCAGTAACATTTGCAGCTTTTCTAGGTCTGAAAATATATTTGTTGCCTAGTGAATA
AGCATAATGGTACAACTACAAGTGTTTTACTCCTCATATTAACTTCGGTCATTAGAGGCCACGATTTGAC
ACATTTTTACTCAAAACAAAATGTTTGCATATCTCTTATAATTTCAAATTCAACACACAACAAATAAGAG
AAAAAACAAATAATATTAATTTGAGAATGAACAAAAGGACCATATCATTCATTAACTCTTCTCCATCCAT
TTCCATTTCACAGTTCGATAGCGAAAACCGAATAAAAAACACAGTAAATTACAAGCACAACAAATGGTAC
AAGAAAAACAGTTTTCCCAATGCCATAATACTCAAACTCAGTAGGATTCTGGTGTGTGCGCAATGAAACT
GATGCATTGAACTTGACGAACGTTGTCGAAACCGATGATACGAACGAAAGCTCTAAGCTCAGACTTTACG
CTTCTTCTTTGGGTCAGCCCTAGAGTCACCACCCAACTGCGACAGATCTATCCTTGTCTCATAGAGCCCT
GTAATAGATTGGTGAATAAGGGTAGCGTCCAACACTTCCTTGGTTGATGTGTAGCGCTTTCTGTCGATAG
TGGTATCGAAGTACTTAAAGGCTGCTGGGGCTCCCAGATTGGTCAGTGTGAACAGGTGGATGATGTTTTC
CGCTTGTTCCCTTATCGGCTTATCTCTGTGCTTGTTGTACGCGGAAAGCACCTTTAATTGTAGAAAACCA
GTAAAACATGGACAATTAGGAGGCATCGATTATCTAACCAAAGACTTTAACAACACTAATCTGCCACTAA
TATTCATGAGAAGTCCTTACCTTATCGAGGTTAGCGTCTGCAAGAATGACCCGCTTGGAAAATTCGCTGA
TCTGCTCTATGATCTCATCAAGATAGTGCTTGTGCTGCTCGACAAACAACTGCTTCTGCTCGTTGTCCTC
TGGTGACCCCTTCAGCTTCTCATAGTGTGAGGCCAAGTACAGGAAGTTGACGTACTTACTGGGCAATGCC
AGCTCGTTGCCCTTCTGCAGTTCTCCGGCAGATGCCAGCATGCGTTTTCTGCCATTTTCCAATTCGAAAA
GCGAATACTTGGGCAGTTTGATAATGAGGTCTTTCTTCACCTCTTTGTAACCTGGTTTGTATAATTTTGG
TTCAGTTAATTAGGAAAATTACATAATGGCTCCAAAAAAAAATTATCGACCTTTTACCAAAAAAAATAAA
ATTTATCGACCTTGACAGGAAAAAGTTACAAATCAAAAGAAAGAATATCGTCTGGCATCCAATATTTTAC
CTTTAGCCTCGAGGAAGTCGATCGGATTCTTCTCGAACGAGGACCTTTCCATTATGGTAATTCCAAGCAG
TTCCTTGACGCTTTTCAGTTTCTTGCTCTTGCCCTTCTCCACCTTGGCCACTACCAGTACGCTGTATGCC
ACGGTAGGGCTATCAAAGCCTCCGTATTTCTTCGGATCCCAATCCTTCTTCCTCGCAATCAGTTTGTCGG
AGTTGCGCTTAGGGAGAATGGACTCCTTGGAGAAACCACCGGTTTGAACCTCCGTTTTCTTGACTATGTT
GACTTGGGGCATGCTGAGAACCTTACGCACAGTCGCAAAATCCCTGCCCTTATCCCAGACAATCTCACCT
GCAAGAAACAGCAAAGAGAGAGTTAAGATATAAGTGAACAAGAAAGTCTTGGGATCGACATACATACAAT
CAATTGATCAAATTCCTAGGATTAAACATATGAAATAGGAAAGACAGACCTGTTTCGCCATTTGTCTCGA
TCAGAGGCCTCTTCCGGATTTCACCATTCGCCAGAGTGATCTCTGTCTTGAAGAAGTTCATGATATTCGA
GTAAAAGAAGTATTTCGCGGTAGCCTTGCCGATCTCTTGTTCTGACTTCGCGATCATCTTCCTAACGTCG
TACACCTTGTAATCCCCGTACACAAACTCAGACTCCAGTTTCGGATACTTCTTGATGAGAGCAGTGCCAA
CAACGGCGTTCAGGTAGGCGTCATGGGCATGATGGTAGTTGTTGATCTCGCGAACCTTGTAAAACTGGAA
GTCCTTCCGGAAGTCACTAACCAGTTTGCTCTTGAGGGTGATCACCTGCGTAACCATCAAAAGTCAATAT
GGATTCATCACAAATTAATCAGGAATAGAAAGATCGGGTGGCCTTGAAGTTGATCAAATAAAAAGTTTCG
AACTTTAGTTTGATATGGTAAAGGAAAGTTGGAAACTTTACCTTTACCTCCCTGATAAGTTTGTCATTCT
CATCATACTTCGTATTCATACGCGAATCGAGTATCTGGGCCACATGTTTCGTAATCTGACGAGTTTCAAC
CAACTGGCGCTTGATGAAGCCGGCTTTGTCGAGCTCAGACAGTCCGCCCCTTTCTGCCTTCGTGAGATTG
TCGAATTTCCGTTGGGTTATGAGCTTAGCATTCAAAAGCTGCCTCCAATAGTTCTTCATCTTCTTCACAA
CCTCCTCGCTGGGTACATTGTCGGATTTTCCGCGGTTCTTGTCTGAGCGCGTAAGGACCTATAACACGGG
AGAAACCAAAAAGCAAACTCATTTCACGCCAAATACTACAGATTTCTCAAAAATTAAGTTATAATCCATA
TATCCTGACAAGAAATTGATTAAAACACAGTTGCTTTACCTTGTTGTCAATACTATCGTCCTTCAGGAAA
GATTGAGGGACAATGTGATCCACATCATAGTCGGAGAGTCTGTTAATGTCGAGCTCTTGGTCGACGTACA
TATCTCTCCCATTCTGGAGGTAATAGAGGTACAGCTTCTCGTTCTGGAGTTGAGTATTTTCGACTGGGTG
CTCTTTCAGAATCTGACTCCCAAGCTCCTTGATGCCTTCCTCTATCCGCTTCATGCGCTCCCGTGAGTTC
TTCTGCCCTTTCTGAGTCGTCTGGTTTTCCCTCGCCATCTCGATGACGATGTTCTCCGGCTTATGGCGGC
CCATGACCTGTAGCAATAATTAAAACAAAAATACCACAAACAGTTAGAACTGAGGCAAGAAGAATGAATG
CAGAGAAAAAAAATCTTAGCTATTCATGGAAATGGAAGTGCGACGAACACCTAAAATGCAAGGAGCATAA
CCAAATGCAGAACTTACCTTCACCAGCTCATCCACAACCTTCACTGTCTGCAGTATGCCCTTCTTTATAG
CTGGCGATCCAGCCAGGTTGGCTATGTGTTCGTGAAGGCTATCGCCCTGACCTGACACTTGGGCCTTCTG
GATATCTTCTTTGAAGGTCAGTGAGTCATCGTGAATAAGCTGCATGAAGTTCCGATTCGCAAAACCGTCG
GATTTGAGAAAGTCCAGTATAGTCTTGCCGGATTGCTTGTCGCGGATGCCGTTGATGAGCTTCCTGGAGA
GCCTTCCCCAACCTAAAACATAGAACAAACATTTGTCTCATCACAAATATGCATCAAGGAACACTCAGAA
GTTAGTCATATACCCAAATTCTTGAAACTAGAGAAACAAAAAAAGAGGGATCATTGCGGAAACCTTTTGA
CCTCTTACCTGTATATCTCCTCCTCTTCAACTGCTTCATGACCTTGTCATCGAACAGATGCGCATAAGTC
TTAAGGCGCTCCTCGATCATTTCTCTGTCCTCAAACAGCGTGAGAGTCAGCACGATGTCCTCGAGGATGT
CCTCGTTCTCCTCGTTGTCAAGGAAGTCCTTGTCCTTGATGATTTTCAACAGGTCATGGTATGTGCCAAG
AGAGGCATTGAACCTATCCTCAACGCCGCTGATTTCCACAGAATCAAAGCATTCGATCTTCTTAAAGTAG
TCCTCTTTAAGCTGTTTCACAGTGACCTTCCGATTGGTTTTGAACAAGAGATCGACAATGGCCTTCTTCT
GCTCACCTGTTATAACAGTAAAAATTACTTTAGAAACAAAACAAAAGTGTGGTCTTTTAGGAATGATTAT
TGATCAGTTCATAGTTTAAAATCTTGTGTTTTTATCGTAAAAGTGTGGACCAGGATTTACCTGACAGGAA
GGCCGGTTTGCGCATCCCCTCCGTCACATATTTCACCTTCGTCAGCTCGTTGTAGACCGTGAAGTATTCG
TACAGGAGACTATGCTTGGGCAGGACTTTCTCATTTGGGAGATTCTTATCGAAGTTGGTCATCCTTTCGA
TGAAGGACTGTGCACTCGCACCCTTGTCCACGACCTCTTCGAAGTTCCAAGGCGTGATAGTCTCCTCGGA
TTTGCGTGTCATCCACGCAAACCGCGAGTTCCCGCGTGCGAGTGGACCTAATGAATTAATAGAAAAATCA
GGCAAATTAGAAAAGAAATAATTCTCAAAAGAGAACAACTGAGGTCAGAAAATAGCATTCATCAACTGAA
ACTAGGTATTTCTTCATATGATACTAACCTACATAGTAGGGAATGCGGAACGTGAGGATCTTTTCAATCT
TCTCTCTGTTGTCTTTCAGGAACGGATAGAAGTCCTCTTGCCTCCTCAAGATAGCATGCAGCTCACCGAG
GTGGATCTGGTGCGGTATGCTGCCATTGTCGAAGGTACGCTGCTTCCGAAGCAAATCTTCGCGGTTCAAT
TTAACGAGCAGCTCCTCTGTACCGTCCATCTTTTCCAGAATAGGCTTGATGAATTTGTAGAATTCCTCCT
GACTTGCACCTAATAATATCATCAGAGGAAAACTCAATTCTTATATCTTACAGAAATGAACAACAAAATA
CATGTAGCAGAGAGGAAAACAATCATAAGTAACAACTTACCTCCATCAATGTACCCTGCGTAGCCATTCT
TCGATTGGTCAAAGAAAATCTCCTTGTACTTCTCGGGGAGTTGCTGGCGAACCAAAGCCTTCAGAAGGGT
CAGATCCTGGTGATGCTCGTCGTACCTCTTGATCATGGAGGCGCTAAGTGGCGCTTTGGTTATCTCCGTG
TTGACCCGCAGAATGTCACTGAGCAAGATAGCGTCTGACAGATTCTTGGCAGCCAAGAACAGGTCGGCAT
ACTGATCACCTACAAAAGTTTAAAAGACTCAATTTTAACTCTACAGCTTCAAATAAATTTCCGCAAAGAA
ATTGATAGGTTTAGACAACAAAAGAAGAGTTCCAATTTCAAGAGCACCTATTTGGGCGAGCAGATTGTCC
AGATCATCATCGTATGTATCCTTTGACAGCTGCAGCTTCGCGTCCTCGGCGAGGTCAAAGTTGCTTTTGA
AGTTAGGGGTGAGGCCCAGAGACAGTGCAATCAGATTCCCGAACAAGCCGTTCTTCTTCTCGCCTGGCAA
TTGAGCGATCAGATTCTCAAGCCGTCTGGACTTCGAAAGTCTGGCAGACAGTATTGCCTTGGCGTCGACA
CCTGAGATTGTTTGCAAAGAAAAATCTCAAAGCATGTACAATCTATAAACTTATGATGGAAAAAGAAAAG
AAAGGTAACTAAGGAATGTTACCTGATGCATTGATGGGGTTCTCCTCGAACAGCTGATTGTAGGTTTGGA
CGAGCTGAATGAACAGTTTATCCACATCGGAGTTATCCGGGTTGAGGTCCCCTTCGATCAAGAAATGGCC
ACGAAACTTTATCATGTGCGCGAGAGCCAGGTATATGAGCCGAAGGTCTGCCTTATCGGTTGAGTCCACC
AGCTTCTTGCGAAGGTGGTATATAGTCGGATACTTTTCATGATAGGCTACTTCGTCAACAATATTCCCAA
AGATGGGGTGACGCTCGTGTTTCTTATCTTCCTCTACCAGGAAGGATTCCTCGAGGCGATGGAAGAACGA
GTCGTCAACCTGCAAAATCAAGTTTATTGATCATCAAGTGAGTTTACATGTAGTTAAATGCTTTCAGTAA
TATCCCAATGAAGCAGGATATGCTTTCAGTACAAAATACATAAGCATACTATATCATAAAAATCCTTACC
TTCGCCATCTCGTTGCTAAAGATCTCTTGGAGATAACAGATTCTGTTCTTCCTGCGAGTGTACCTTCTCC
TCGCAGTACGTTTAAGCCTTGTCGCCTCCGCGGTTTCTCCAGAGTCAAAGAGCAGAGCTCCGATCAAGTT
CTTCTTAATGCTGTGCCTATCTGTGTTGCCCAGCACTTTAAATTTCTTCGAAGGTACCTTGTATTCATCG
GTGATAACGGCCCACCCAACTGAGTTCGTACCAATATCAAGTCCAATGCTGTACTTCTTGTCCATTGCAG
ATTTGTACAGCTCGTCCATGCCGAGAGTGATCCCGGCGGCGGTCACGAACTCCAGCAGGACCATGTGATC
GCGCTTCTCGTTGGGGTCTTTGCTCAGCTTGGACTGAGTACTCAGGTAGTGGTTGTCGGGCAGCAGCACG
GGGCCGTCGCCGATGGGGGTGTTCTGCTGGTAGTGGTCGGCGAGCTGCACGCTGCCGTCCTCGATGTTGT
GGCGGATCTTGAAGTTCACCTTGATGCCGTTCTTCTGCTTGTCGGCCATGATATAGACGTTGTGGCTGTT
GTAGTTGTACTCCAGCTTGTGCCCCAGGATGTTGCCGTCCTCCTTGAAGTCGATGCCCTTCAGCTCGATG
CGGTTCACCAGGGTGTCGCCCTCGAACTTCACCTCGGCGCGGGTCTTGTAGTTGCCGTCGTCCTTGAAGA
AGATGGTGCGCTCCTGGACGTAGCCTTCGGGCATGGCGGACTTGAAGAAGTCGTGCTGCTTCATGTGGTC
GGGGTAGCGGCTGAAGCACTGCACGCCGTAGGTCAGGGTGGTCACGAGGGTGGGCCAGGGCACGGGCAGC
TTGCCGGTGGTGCAGATGAACTTCAGGGTCAGCTTGCCGTAGGTGGCATCGCCCTCGCCCTCGCCGGACA
CGCTGAACTTGTGGCCGTTTACGTCGCCGTCCAGCTCGACCAGGATGGGCACCACCCCGGTGAACAGCTC
CTCGCCCTTGCTCACTGCGGCAGCTGAGTCGAGTTTAACTCTTTTGGCAGCAGGAGCCATGGTATCGATA
ATTGTAAATGTAATTGTAATGTTGTTTGTTGTTTGTTGTTGTTGGTAATTGTTGTAAAAATGAGCTCTTA
TACTCGAGCGTGTCCTCTCCAAATGAAATGAACTTCCTTATATAGAGGAAGGGTCTTGCGAAGGATAGTG
GGATTGTGCGTCATCCCTTACGTCAGTGGAGATGTCACATCAATCCACTTGCTTTGTAGACGTGGTTGGA
ACCTCTTCTTTTTCCACGATGCTCCTCGTGGGTGGGGGTCCATCTTTGGGACCACTGTCGGCAGAGAGAT
CTTGAATGATAGCCTTTCCTTTATCGCAATGATGGCATTTGTAGGAGCCACCTTCCTTTTCTACTGTCCT
TTCGATGAAGTGACAGATAGCTGGGCAATGGAATCCGAGGAGGTTTCCCGAAATTATCCTTTGTTGAAAA
GTCTCAATAGCCCTTTGATCTTCTGAGACTGTATCTTTGACATTTTTGGAGTAGACCAGAGTGTCGTGCT
CCACCATGTTGACGAAGATTTTCTTCTTGTCATTGAGTCGTAAAAGACTCTGTATGAACTGTTCGCCAGT
CTTGACGGCGAGTTCTGTTAGATCCTCGATTTGAATCTTAGACTCCATGCATGGCCTTAGATTCAGTAGG
AACTACCTTTTTAGAGACTCCAATCTCTATTACTTGCCTTGGTTTATGAAGCAAGCCTTGAATCGTCCAT
ACTGGAATAGTACTTCTGATCTTGAGAAATATGTCTTTCTCTGTGTTCTTGATGCAATTAGTCCTGAATC
TTTTGACTGCATCTTTAACCTTCTTGGGAAGGTATTTGATCTCCTGGAGATTGTTACTCGGGTAGATCGT
CTTGATGAGACTTGCTGCGTAGGCCTCTCTAACCATCTGTGGGTCAGCATTCTTTCTGAAATTGAAGAGG
CTAACCTTCTCATTATCAGTGGTGAACATAGTGTCGTCACCTTCACCTTCGAACTTCCTTCCTAGATCGT
AAAGATAGAGGAAATCGTCCATTGTAATCTCCGGGGCAAAGGAGATCTCTTTTGGGGCTGGATCACTGCT
GGGCCTTTTGGTTCCTAGCGTGAGCCAGTGGGCTTTTTGCTTTGGTGGGCTTGTTAGGGCCTTAGCAAAG
CTCTTGGGCTTGAGTTGAGCTTCTCCTTTGGGGATGAAGTTCAACCTGTCTGTTTGCTGACTTGTTGTGT
ACGCGTCAGCTGCTGCTCTTGCCTCTGTAATAGTGGCAAATTTCTTGTGTGCAACTCCGGGAACGCCGTT
TGTTGCCGCCTTTGTACAACCCCAGTCATCGTATATACCGGCATGTGGACCGTTATACACAACGTAGTAG
TTGATATGAGGGTGTTGAATACCCGATTCTGCTCTGAGAGGAGCAACTGTGCTGTTAAGCTCAGATTTTT
GTGGGATTGGAATTCCTCCAAGCTTGAATTCTTGCAGAGACCGAGACGTTGATCGGCACGTAAGAGGTTC
CAACTTTCACCATAATGAAATAAGATCACTACCGGGCGTATTTTTTGAGTTATCGAGATTTTCAGGAGCT
AAGGAAGCTAAAATGGAGAAAAAAATCACTGGATATACCACCGTTGATATATCCCAATGGCATCGTAAAG
AACATTTTGAGGCATTTCAGTCAGTTGCTCAATGTACCTATAACCAGACCGTTCAGCTGGATATTACGGC
CTTTTTAAAGACCGTAAAGAAAAATAAGCACAAGTTTTATCCGGCCTTTATTCACATTCTTGCCCGCCTG
ATGAATGCTCATCCGGAATTCCGTATGGCAATGAAAGACGGTGAGCTGGTGATATGGGATAGTGTTCACC
CTTGTTACACCGTTTTCCATGAGCAAACTGAAACGTTTTCATCGCTCTGGAGTGAATACCACGACGATTT
CCGGCAGTTTCTACACATATATTCGCAAGATGTGGCGTGTTACGGTGAAAACCTGGCCTATTTCCCTAAA
GGGTTTATTGAGAATATGTTTTTCGTCTCAGCCAATCCCTGGGTGAGTTTCACCAGTTTTGATTTAAACG
TGGCCAATATGGACAACTTCTTCGCCCCCGTTTTCACCATGGGCAAATATTATACGCAAGGCGACAAGGT
GCTGATGCCGCTGGCGATTCAGGTTCATCATGCCGTTTGTGATGGCTTCCATGTCGGCAGAATGCTTAAT
GAATTACAACAGTACTGCGATGAGTGGCAGGGGGGGCGTAAACGCCGCGTGGATCCGGCTTACTAAAAGC
CAGATAACAGTATGCGTATTTGCGCGCTGATTTTTGCGGTATAAGAATATATACTGATATGTATACCCGA
AGTATGTCAAAAAGAGGTATGCTATGAAGCAGCGTATTACAGTGACAGTTGACAGCGACAGCTATCAGTT
GCTCAAGGCATATATGATGTCAATATCTCCGGTCTGGTAAGCACAACCATGCAGAATGAAGCCCGTCGTC
TGCGTGCCGAACGCTGGAAAGCGGAAAATCAGGAAGGGATGGCTGAGGTCGCCCGGTTTATTGAAATGAA
CGGCTCTTTTGCTGACGAGAACAGGGGCTGGTGAAATGCAGTTTAAGGTTTACACCTATAAAAGAGAGAG
CCGTTATCGTCTGTTTGTGGATGTACAGAGTGATATTATTGACACGCCCGGGCGACGGATGGTGATCCCC
CTGGCCAGTGCACGTCTGCTGTCAGATAAAGTCTCCCGTGAACTTTACCCAGTGGTGCATATCGGGGATG
AAAGCTGGCGCATGATGACCACCGATATGGCCAGTGTGCCGGTTTCCGTTATCGGGGAAGAAGTGGCTGA
TCTCAGCCACCGCGAAAATGACATCAAAAACGCCATTAACCTGATGTTCTGGGGAATATAAATGTCAGGC
TCCCTTATACACAGCCAGTCGGTCTCAGCTTCTGCAGGCATGCGACGTCGAGCTTAGCTTGAGCTTGGAT
CAGATTGTCGTTTCCCGCCTTCAGTTTAAACTATCAGTGTTTGACAGGATATATTGGCGGGTAAACCTAA
GAGAAAAGAGCGTTTATTAGAATAATCGGATATTTAAAAGGGCGTGAAAAGGTTTATCCGTTCGTCCATT
TGTATGTGCATGCCAACCACAGGGTTCCCCTCGGGATCAAAGTACTTTAAAGTACTTTAAAGTACTTTAA
AGTACTTTGATCCAACCCCTCCGCTGCTATAGTGCAGTCGGCTTCTGACGTTCAGTGCAGCCGTGTTCTG
AAAACGACATGTCGCACAAGTCCTAAGTTACGCGACAGGCTGCCGCCCTGCCCTT
Features (pLannotate 1.2.2; 34 found; start..end, strand, type, name):
    101..502     +  CDS            Y4CG_SINFN (fragment): Protein inferred from homology: Swiss-Prot protein existence level 3. From Sinorhizobium fredii (strain NBRC 101917 / NGR234).
   1062..1691    +  CDS            pVS1 StaA: stability protein from the Pseudomonas plasmid pVS1 (Heeb et al., 2000)
   2120..3193    +  CDS            pVS1 RepA: replication protein from the Pseudomonas plasmid pVS1 (Heeb et al., 2000)
   3259..3453    +  rep_origin     pVS1 oriV: origin of replication for the Pseudomonas plasmid pVS1 (Heeb et al., 2000)
   3656..3695    +  CDS            rop (fragment): Rop protein, which maintains plasmids at low copy number; rop
   3797..3933    +  misc_feature   bom: basis of mobility region from pBR322
   4123..4711    -  rep_origin     ori: high-copy-number ColE1/pMB1/pBR322/pUC origin of replication
   4957..5744    -  CDS            SmR (fragment): aminoglycoside adenylyltransferase (Murphy, 1985); aadA; confers resistance to spectinomycin and streptomycin
   5755..5811    -  CDS            GmR (fragment): gentamycin acetyltransferase; aacC1; confers resistance to gentamycin
   5987..6010    -  promoter       Pc promoter (fragment): intI1 (promoter lies within the coding sequence); class 1 integron promoter
   6269..6293    +  misc_feature   LB T-DNA repeat: left border repeat from nopaline C58 T-DNA
   6365..6617    -  terminator     NOS terminator: nopaline synthase terminator and poly(A) signal
   6630..7424    -  CDS            NeoR/KanR: aminoglycoside phosphotransferase from Tn5; aph(3')-II (or nptII); confers resistance to neomycin, kanamycin, and G418 (Geneticin®)
   7426..7481    -  misc_feature   TMV Ω: translational enhancer from the tobacco mosaic virus 5'-leader sequence (Gallie et al., 1988)
   7517..7696    -  promoter       NOS promoter: nopaline synthase promoter
   8335..9063    -  CDS            TagRFP-T: TagRFP-T is a basic (constitutively fluorescent) red fluorescent protein published in 2008, derived from Entacmaea quadricolor. It has low acid sensitivity.
   9076..9807    -  CDS            TagRFP-T: TagRFP-T is a basic (constitutively fluorescent) red fluorescent protein published in 2008, derived from Entacmaea quadricolor. It has low acid sensitivity.
  11436..12143   -  terminator     OCS terminator: octopine synthase terminator
  12711..12860   -  CDS            YUCCA4 (fragment): YUC4_ORYSJ - Experimental evidence at protein level: Swiss-Prot protein existence level 1. Involved in auxin biosynthesis in anthers. From Oryza sativa subsp. japonica (Rice).
  13012..13629   -  CDS            YUC6 (fragment): YUC6_ARATH - Also known as HYT1, YUCCA6. Experimental evidence at protein level: Swiss-Prot protein existence level 1. Involved in auxin biosynthesis via the indole-3-pyruvic acid (IPA) pathway. Also able to convert in vitro phenyl pyruvate (PPA) to phenyl acetic acid (PAA). Required for the formation of floral organs and vascular tissues. Belongs to the set of redundant YUCCA genes probably responsible for auxin biosynthesis in shoots. From Arabidopsis thaliana (Mouse-ear cress).
  14602..14721   -  CDS            RCL1_ARATH (fragment): Experimental evidence at transcript level: Swiss-Prot protein existence level 2. Does not have cyclase activity. Plays a role in 40S- ribosomal-subunit biogenesis in the early pre-rRNA processing steps at sites A0, A1 and A2 that are required for proper maturation of the 18S RNA (By similarity). From Arabidopsis thaliana (Mouse-ear cress).
  14750..15382   -  terminator     E9 terminator: terminator and polyadenylation signal from the pea rbcS-E9 gene
  16747..17058   -  CDS            cas9 (fragment): CAS9_LISIN - Also known as csn1. Experimental evidence at protein level: Swiss-Prot protein existence level 1. CRISPR (clustered regularly interspaced short palindromic repeat) is an adaptive immune system that provides protection against mobile genetic elements (viruses, transposable elements and conjugative plasmids). CRISPR clusters contain spacers, sequences complementary to antecedent mobile elements, and target invading nucleic acids. CRISPR clusters are transcribed and processed into CRISPR RNA (crRNA). In type II CRISPR systems correct processing of pre-crRNA requires a trans- encoded
  20857..21135   -  CDS            cas9 (fragment): CAS9_STRMU - Also known as csn1. Experimental evidence at protein level: Swiss-Prot protein existence level 1. CRISPR (clustered regularly interspaced short palindromic repeat) is an adaptive immune system that provides protection against mobile genetic elements (viruses, transposable elements and conjugative plasmids). CRISPR clusters contain spacers, sequences complementary to antecedent mobile elements, and target invading nucleic acids. CRISPR clusters are transcribed and processed into CRISPR RNA (crRNA). In type II CRISPR systems correct processing of pre-crRNA requires a trans- encoded
  21142..21855   -  CDS            mEGFP: mEGFP is a basic (constitutively fluorescent) green fluorescent protein published in 2002, derived from Aequorea victoria. It has moderate acid sensitivity.
  21909..21962   -  misc_feature   TMV Ω: translational enhancer from the tobacco mosaic virus 5'-leader sequence (Gallie et al., 1988)
  21991..22336   -  promoter       CaMV 35S promoter: strong constitutive promoter from cauliflower mosaic virus
  21993..22039   -  promoter       minimal CaMV 35S promoter: minimal 35S promoter from cauliflower mosaic virus
  22520..23326   -  CDS            IBMP_CAMVB (fragment): Experimental evidence at protein level: Swiss-Prot protein existence level 1. Enhances the ribosomal termination-reinitiation event leading to the translation of major open reading frames on the polycistronic viral RNAs. From Cauliflower mosaic virus (strain Bari 1) (CaMV).
  23360..23462   +  promoter       cat promoter: promoter of the E. coli cat gene encoding chloramphenicol acetyltransferase
  23463..24121   +  CDS            CmR: chloramphenicol acetyltransferase; cat; confers resistance to chloramphenicol
  24303..24461   +  CDS            ccdA (fragment): CCDA_ECO57 - Also known as H, letA. Experimental evidence at protein level: Swiss-Prot protein existence level 1. Antitoxin component of a type II toxin-antitoxin (TA) system which inhibits the post-segregational killing (PSK) of plasmid-free cells, also referred to as a plasmid addiction system. Binds to and blocks the activity of CcdB; will also remove bound CcdB protein from the CcdB-GyrA complex by forming a CcdA-CcdB complex, a process termed rejuvenation. Functions as a transcriptional corepressor for the ccdAB operon, repression also requires CcdB (By similarity). From Escherichia coli
  24466..24768   +  CDS            ccdB: CCDB_ECOLI - Also known as G, letB, letD. Experimental evidence at protein level: Swiss-Prot protein existence level 1. Toxic component of a type II toxin-antitoxin (TA) system, functioning in plasmid maintainence. Responsible for the post- segregational killing (PSK) of plasmid-free cells, also referred to as a plasmid addiction system. Half-life of over 2 hours. Cell killing by CcdB is accompanied by filamentation, defects in chromosome and plasmid segregation, defects in cell division, formation of anucleate cells, decreased DNA synthesis and plasmid loss. Interferes with the activity of DN
  24892..24916   +  misc_feature   RB T-DNA repeat: right border repeat from nopaline C58 T-DNA
