[The description below was written by a language model from this plasmid's Addgene catalogue record and pLannotate feature annotations shown in this document.]
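Description:
pDGE671 is a large (about 25 kb) binary T-DNA vector for Agrobacterium-mediated plant transformation. It is built on the pJOG292 backbone and serves as an empty recipient for CRISPR/Cas9 genome editing: it carries plant selection markers and a Cas9 expression cassette but no guide RNAs. Outside the T-DNA borders, the backbone has the pVS1 origin with its RepA and StaA genes for replication and stable maintenance in Agrobacterium. It also has a ColE1/pBR322-type origin with the bom region for E. coli, and an aadA gene conferring spectinomycin resistance.

Between the nopaline-type left and right border repeats sit several cassettes. Next to the left border, an nptII gene driven by the NOS promoter and TMV Ω leader, with a NOS terminator, provides kanamycin selection of transformed plants. Two tandem TagRFP-related coding sequences correspond to the catalogued TagRFP-mNeptune "2xRFP" marker, a visual fluorescence marker; its promoter is not annotated. A region with homology to YUCCA-type flavin monooxygenases, followed by an OCS terminator, most likely represents the listed Bs3 marker, though the feature table does not name it as such. Cas9 is expressed from a CaMV 35S promoter with a TMV Ω enhancer as an N-terminal GFP fusion and is terminated by the pea rbcS-E9 terminator. The annotation picks up only fragments of Cas9 homology, which may reflect a sequence that diverges from the reference entries.

Adjacent to the right border is a chloramphenicol resistance/ccdB cassette. This is the placeholder to be replaced by guide RNA units, so that ccdB counter-selects against unmodified vector in standard strains. For the same reason, the empty plasmid must be maintained in a ccdB-tolerant strain. The associated publication concerns multiplex editing in Nicotiana benthamiana and Arabidopsis.
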