Addgene plasmid #153237: pDGE671
Purpose: (Empty Backbone) Recipient plant transformation vector containing selection markers and a Cas9 expression cassette, but lacking guide RNAs
Depositing lab: Sylvestre Marillonnet. Depositing organization: Leibniz Institute of Plant Biochemistry (IPB). Publication: Highly efficient multiplex editing: One-shot generation of 8x Nicotiana benthamiana and 12x Arabidopsis mutants. Stuttmann J, Barthel K, Martin P, Ordon J, Erickson JL, Herr R, Ferik F, Kretschmer C, Berner T, Keilwagen J, Marillonnet S, Bonas U. Plant J. 2021 Feb 12. doi: 10.1111/tpj.15197. PubMed 33577114.
Backbone
  Vector backbone: pJOG292
  Backbone manufacturer: Ordon et al, 2017
  Backbone size (bp): 7000
  Vector type: Plant Expression, CRISPR
  Selectable markers: ccdB, Kanamycin, TagRFP-mNeptune (2XRFP), Bs3
  Tag / fusion protein: GFP (N terminal on insert)
Growth in bacteria
  Bacterial resistance: Chloramphenicol and Spectinomycin, 25 & 50 μg/mL
  Growth temperature: 37°C
  Growth strain: ccdB Survival
  Copy number: High Copy
Gene/Insert
  Gene/Insert name: None
  Tag / fusion protein: GFP (N terminal on insert)
Terms and licenses: Academic/Nonprofit Terms; Industry Terms: Not Available to Industry
Depositor comments: Please visit https://www.biorxiv.org/content/10.1101/2020.03.31.018671v2 for bioRxiv preprint.
How to cite: pDGE671 was a gift from Sylvestre Marillonnet (Addgene plasmid # 153237 ; http://n2t.net/addgene:153237 ; RRID:Addgene_153237)
